Addgene plasmid #12084: pSicoR PGK puro
Purpose: (Empty Backbone) Cre-regulated lentiviral shRNA vector. Cre addition causes both puromycin and shRNA to be recombined out of the construct, turning OFF shRNA expression.
Depositing lab: Tyler Jacks. Depositing organization: Massachusetts Institute of Technology. Publication: Cre-lox-regulated conditional RNA interference from transgenes. Ventura A, Meissner A, Dillon CP, McManus M, Sharp PA, Van Parijs L, Jaenisch R, Jacks T. Proc Natl Acad Sci U S A. 2004 Jul 13. 101(28):10380-5. 10.1073/pnas.0403954101 PubMed 15240889.
Backbone
  Vector backbone: pSicoR PGK puro
  Backbone size (bp): 7700
  Modifications to backbone: Puromycin is expressed from this plasmid as a selectable marker. Puromycin and the shRNA oligo are flanked by LoxP sites. Cre causes both to be recombined out of the construct, turning off shRNA expression.
  Vector type: Mammalian Expression, Lentiviral, RNAi, Cre/Lox
  Selectable markers: Puromycin
Growth in bacteria
  Bacterial resistance: Ampicillin, 100 μg/mL
  Growth temperature: 37°C
  Growth strain: DH5alpha
  Copy number: High Copy
Gene/Insert
  Gene/Insert name: None
  Cloning method: Restriction Enzyme; 5′ cloning site HpaI (not destroyed); 3′ cloning site XhoI (not destroyed)
  Sequencing primers: 5′ mU6-F
Terms and licenses: Academic/Nonprofit Terms; Industry Terms: Not Available to Industry
Depositor comments: pSicoR PGK Puro allows for conditional (Cre-Lox), stable expression of shRNAs for RNA interference in cells and transgenic mice. Addition of Cre TURNS OFF shRNA expression. See pSicoR and pSico PGK Puro for more information. The shRNA coding oligos have to be cloned into the HpaI and XhoI restriction sites. Oligo design information can be found on the author's map for pSico and on the Jacks Lab website http://web.mit.edu/jacks-lab/protocols/pSico.html
How to cite: pSicoR PGK puro was a gift from Tyler Jacks (Addgene plasmid # 12084 ; http://n2t.net/addgene:12084 ; RRID:Addgene_12084)
