[The description below was written by a language model from this plasmid's Addgene catalogue record and pLannotate feature annotations shown in this document.]
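Description:
pSicoR PGK puro is an empty-backbone, HIV-1-derived lentiviral vector of about 7.7 kb for Cre-regulated, stable shRNA expression in mammalian cells and transgenic mice. It is propagated in E. coli as a high-copy plasmid through a ColE1/pUC-type origin and selected with ampicillin via the β-lactamase gene. The viral portion begins with a CMV enhancer/promoter fused to a truncated 5' LTR, which drives transcription of the genomic RNA in packaging cells. This is followed by the Ψ packaging signal with a gag fragment, the Rev response element for nuclear export of the unspliced RNA, and the cPPT/CTS that aids nuclear import. A WPRE sits upstream of the 3' LTR region to improve transcript stability and expression. The annotation labels the 3' element as another truncated LTR, preceded by a nef fragment.

No insert is present. Oligonucleotides encoding the shRNA are cloned between the HpaI and XhoI sites. The feature table does not annotate the shRNA promoter, although the listed sequencing primer (mU6-F) suggests a mouse U6 promoter. Transduced cells are selected through a cassette made up of the mouse PGK promoter, the puromycin N-acetyltransferase gene and a PGK polyadenylation signal fragment, and the table shows this cassette bracketed by two loxP sites. According to the record, the shRNA oligo also lies within the floxed region. Cre recombination therefore removes both the puromycin marker and the shRNA, switching knockdown off. The vector is thus suited to reversible or conditional RNA interference: a gene is silenced constitutively after infection, and its expression is restored when Cre is delivered or expressed in a chosen tissue.
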