Features (pLannotate 1.2.2; 22 found; start..end, strand, type, name):
     29..81      -  misc_feature   bom (fragment): basis of mobility region from pBR322
    236..615     +  enhancer       CMV enhancer: human cytomegalovirus immediate early enhancer
    616..815     +  promoter       CMV promoter: human cytomegalovirus (CMV) immediate early promoter
    833..1013    +  LTR            5' LTR (truncated): truncated 5' long terminal repeat (LTR) from HIV-1
   1060..1185    +  misc_feature   HIV-1 Ψ: packaging signal of human immunodeficiency virus type 1
   1169..1507    +  CDS            HIV-1 gag (fragment): gag protein from human immunodeficiency virus 1; gag
   1682..1915    +  misc_feature   RRE: The Rev response element (RRE) of HIV-1 allows for Rev-dependent mRNA export from the nucleus to the cytoplasm.
   2292..2392    +  CDS            Rev (fragment): human immunodeficiency virus 1 (HIV-1) Rev protein; rev; enhances nuclear export of unspliced and incompletely spliced viral mRNAs
   2442..2559    +  misc_feature   cPPT/CTS: central polypurine tract and central termination sequence of HIV-1
   2812..2845    +  protein_bind   loxP: Cre-mediated recombination occurs in the 8-bp core sequence (GCATACAT). Cre recombinase
   2999..3498    +  promoter       PGK promoter: mouse phosphoglycerate kinase 1 promoter
   3542..4141    +  CDS            PuroR: puromycin N-acetyltransferase; pac from Streptomyces alboniger; confers resistance to puromycin
   4201..4442    +  polyA_signal   PGK poly(A) signal (fragment): mouse phosphoglycerate kinase 1 polyadenylation signal
   4490..4523    +  protein_bind   loxP: Cre-mediated recombination occurs in the 8-bp core sequence (GCATACAT). Cre recombinase
   4556..4579    +  misc_feature   MCS (fragment): pBluescript multiple cloning site
   4579..5167    +  misc_feature   WPRE: woodchuck hepatitis virus posttranscriptional regulatory element
   5168..5187    +  misc_feature   MCS (fragment): pBluescript multiple cloning site
   5189..5689    +  CDS            nef (fragment): NEF_HV1LA - Experimental evidence at protein level: Swiss-Prot protein existence level 1. Extracellular Nef protein targets CD4(+) T-lymphocytes for apoptosis by interacting with CXCR4 surface receptors. From Human immunodeficiency virus type 1 group M subtype B (isolate Lai) (HIV-1).
   5696..5876    +  LTR            5' LTR (truncated): truncated 5' long terminal repeat (LTR) from HIV-1
   5938..6526    -  rep_origin     ori: high-copy-number ColE1/pMB1/pBR322/pUC origin of replication
   6697..7557    -  CDS            AmpR: β-lactamase; bla; confers resistance to ampicillin, carbenicillin, and related antibiotics
   7558..7662    -  promoter       AmpR promoter: bla
>Addgene plasmid #12084 | pSicoR PGK puro | addgene full sequence | sequence record 169379 | Addgene NGS result
CGACGGATCGGGAGATCTCCCGATCCCCTATGGTGCACTCTCAGTACAATCTGCTCTGATGCCGCATAGT
TAAGCCAGTATCTGCTCCCTGCTTGTGTGTTGGAGGTCGCTGAGTAGTGCGCGAGCAAAATTTAAGCTAC
AACAAGGCAAGGCTTGACCGACAATTGCATGAAGAATCTGCTTAGGGTTAGGCGTTTTGCGCTGCTTCGC
GATGTACGGGCCAGATATACGCGTTGACATTGATTATTGACTAGTTATTAATAGTAATCAATTACGGGGT
CATTAGTTCATAGCCCATATATGGAGTTCCGCGTTACATAACTTACGGTAAATGGCCCGCCTGGCTGACC
GCCCAACGACCCCCGCCCATTGACGTCAATAATGACGTATGTTCCCATAGTAACGCCAATAGGGACTTTC
CATTGACGTCAATGGGTGGAGTATTTACGGTAAACTGCCCACTTGGCAGTACATCAAGTGTATCATATGC
CAAGTACGCCCCCTATTGACGTCAATGACGGTAAATGGCCCGCCTGGCATTATGCCCAGTACATGACCTT
ATGGGACTTTCCTACTTGGCAGTACATCTACGTATTAGTCATCGCTATTACCATGGTGATGCGGTTTTGG
CAGTACATCAATGGGCGTGGATAGCGGTTTGACTCACGGGGATTTCCAAGTCTCCACCCCATTGACGTCA
ATGGGAGTTTGTTTTGGCACCAAAATCAACGGGACTTTCCAAAATGTCGTAACAACTCCGCCCCATTGAC
GCAAATGGGCGGTAGGCGTGTACGGTGGGAGGTCTATATAAGCAGCGCGTTTTGCCTGTACTGGGTCTCT
CTGGTTAGACCAGATCTGAGCCTGGGAGCTCTCTGGCTAACTAGGGAACCCACTGCTTAAGCCTCAATAA
AGCTTGCCTTGAGTGCTTCAAGTAGTGTGTGCCCGTCTGTTGTGTGACTCTGGTAACTAGAGATCCCTCA
GACCCTTTTAGTCAGTGTGGAAAATCTCTAGCAGTGGCGCCCGAACAGGGACTTGAAAGCGAAAGGGAAA
CCAGAGGAGCTCTCTCGACGCAGGACTCGGCTTGCTGAAGCGCGCACGGCAAGAGGCGAGGGGCGGCGAC
TGGTGAGTACGCCAAAAATTTTGACTAGCGGAGGCTAGAAGGAGAGAGATGGGTGCGAGAGCGTCAGTAT
TAAGCGGGGGAGAATTAGATCGCGATGGGAAAAAATTCGGTTAAGGCCAGGGGGAAAGAAAAAATATAAA
TTAAAACATATAGTATGGGCAAGCAGGGAGCTAGAACGATTCGCAGTTAATCCTGGCCTGTTAGAAACAT
CAGAAGGCTGTAGACAAATACTGGGACAGCTACAACCATCCCTTCAGACAGGATCAGAAGAACTTAGATC
ATTATATAATACAGTAGCAACCCTCTATTGTGTGCATCAAAGGATAGAGATAAAAGACACCAAGGAAGCT
TTAGACAAGATAGAGGAAGAGCAAAACAAAAGTAAGACCACCGCACAGCAAGCGGCCGGCCGCTGATCTT
CAGACCTGGAGGAGGAGATATGAGGGACAATTGGAGAAGTGAATTATATAAATATAAAGTAGTAAAAATT
GAACCATTAGGAGTAGCACCCACCAAGGCAAAGAGAAGAGTGGTGCAGAGAGAAAAAAGAGCAGTGGGAA
TAGGAGCTTTGTTCCTTGGGTTCTTGGGAGCAGCAGGAAGCACTATGGGCGCAGCGTCAATGACGCTGAC
GGTACAGGCCAGACAATTATTGTCTGGTATAGTGCAGCAGCAGAACAATTTGCTGAGGGCTATTGAGGCG
CAACAGCATCTGTTGCAACTCACAGTCTGGGGCATCAAGCAGCTCCAGGCAAGAATCCTGGCTGTGGAAA
GATACCTAAAGGATCAACAGCTCCTGGGGATTTGGGGTTGCTCTGGAAAACTCATTTGCACCACTGCTGT
GCCTTGGAATGCTAGTTGGAGTAATAAATCTCTGGAACAGATTTGGAATCACACGACCTGGATGGAGTGG
GACAGAGAAATTAACAATTACACAAGCTTAATACACTCCTTAATTGAAGAATCGCAAAACCAGCAAGAAA
AGAATGAACAAGAATTATTGGAATTAGATAAATGGGCAAGTTTGTGGAATTGGTTTAACATAACAAATTG
GCTGTGGTATATAAAATTATTCATAATGATAGTAGGAGGCTTGGTAGGTTTAAGAATAGTTTTTGCTGTA
CTTTCTATAGTGAATAGAGTTAGGCAGGGATATTCACCATTATCGTTTCAGACCCACCTCCCAACCCCGA
GGGGACCCGACAGGCCCGAAGGAATAGAAGAAGAAGGTGGAGAGAGAGACAGAGACAGATCCATTCGATT
AGTGAACGGATCGGCACTGCGTGCGCCAATTCTGCAGACAAATGGCAGTATTCATCCACAATTTTAAAAG
AAAAGGGGGGATTGGGGGGTACAGTGCAGGGGAAAGAATAGTAGACATAATAGCAACAGACATACAAACT
AAAGAATTACAAAAACAAATTACAAAAATTCAAAATTTTCGGGTTTATTACAGGGACAGCAGAGATCCAG
TTTGGTTAGTACCGGGCCCGCTCTAGAGATCCGACGCGCCATCTCTAGGCCCGCGCCGGCCCCCTCGCAC
AGACTTGTGGGAGAAGCTCGGCTACTCCCCTGCCCCGGTTAATTTGCATATAATATTTCCTAGTAACTAT
AGAGGCTTAATGTGCGATAAAAGACAGATAATCTGTTCTTTTTAATACTAGCTACATTTTACATGATAGG
CTTGGATTTCTATAACTTCGTATAGCATACATTATACGAAGTTATAAACAGCACAAAAGGAAACTCACCC
TAACTGTAAAGTAATTGTGTGTTTTGAGACTATAAATATCCCTTGGAGAAAAGCCTTGTTAACGCGCGGT
GACCCTCGAGTACTAGGATCCATTAGGCGGCCGAATTCGTCGACCTCGAAATTCTACCGGGTAGGGGAGG
CGCTTTTCCCAAGGCAGTCTGGAGCATGCGCTTTAGCAGCCCCGCTGGGCACTTGGCGCTACACAAGTGG
CCTCTGGCCTCGCACACATTCCACATCCACCGGTAGGCGCCAACCGGCTCCGTTCTTTGGTGGCCCCTTC
GCGCCACCTTCTACTCCTCCCCTAGTCAGGAAGTTCCCCCCCGCCCCGCAGCTCGCGTCGTGCAGGACGT
GACAAATGGAAGTAGCACGTCTCACTAGTCTCGTGCAGATGGACAGCACCGCTGAGCAATGGAAGCGGGT
AGGCCTTTGGGGCAGCGGCCAATAGCAGCTTTGCTCCTTCGCTTTCTGGGCTCAGAGGCTGGGAAGGGGT
GGGTCCGGGGGCGGGCTCAGGGGCGGGCTCAGGGGCGGGGCGGGCGCCCGAAGGTCCTCCGGAGGCCCGG
CATTCTGCACGCTTCAAAAGCGCACGTCTGCCGCGCTGTTCTCCTCTTCCTCATCTCCGGGCCTTTCGAC
CTGCATCCATCTAGATCTCGATCGAGCAGCTGAAGCTTACCATGACCGAGTACAAGCCCACGGTGCGCCT
CGCCACCCGCGACGACGTCCCCAGGGCCGTACGCACCCTCGCCGCCGCGTTCGCCGACTACCCCGCCACG
CGCCACACCGTCGATCCGGACCGCCACATCGAGCGGGTCACCGAGCTGCAAGAACTCTTCCTCACGCGCG
TCGGGCTCGACATCGGCAAGGTGTGGGTCGCGGACGACGGCGCCGCGGTGGCGGTCTGGACCACGCCGGA
GAGCGTCGAAGCGGGGGCGGTGTTCGCCGAGATCGGCCCGCGCATGGCCGAGTTGAGCGGTTCCCGGCTG
GCCGCGCAGCAACAGATGGAAGGCCTCCTGGCGCCGCACCGGCCCAAGGAGCCCGCGTGGTTCCTGGCCA
CCGTCGGCGTCTCGCCCGACCACCAGGGCAAGGGTCTGGGCAGCGCCGTCGTGCTCCCCGGAGTGGAGGC
GGCCGAGCGCGCCGGGGTGCCCGCCTTCCTGGAGACCTCCGCGCCCCGCAACCTCCCCTTCTACGAGCGG
CTCGGCTTCACCGTCACCGCCGACGTCGAGGTGCCCGAAGGACCGCGCACCTGGTGCATGACCCGCAAGC
CCGGTGCCTGACGCCCGCCCCACGACCCGCAGCGCCCGACCGAAAGGAGCGCACGACCCCATGCATCGAT
GATATCATAATTTAAACAAGCAAAACCAAATTAAGGGCCAGCTCATTCCTCCCACTCATGATCTATAGAT
CTATAGATCTCTCGTGGGATCATTGTTTTTCTCTTGATTCCCACTTTGTGGTTCTAAGTACTGTGGTTTC
CAAATGTGTCAGTTTCATAGCCTGAAGAACGAGATCAGCAGCCTCTGTTCCACATACACTTCATTCTCAG
TATTGTTTTGCCAAGTTCTAATTCCATCAGAAGCTGGTCGACTCTAGCTAGATGCGGCCGCAATTCGTCG
AGGGACCTAATAACTTCGTATAGCATACATTATACGAAGTTATACATGTTTAAGGGTTCCGGTTCCACTA
GGTACAATTCGATATCAAGCTTATCGATAATCAACCTCTGGATTACAAAATTTGTGAAAGATTGACTGGT
ATTCTTAACTATGTTGCTCCTTTTACGCTATGTGGATACGCTGCTTTAATGCCTTTGTATCATGCTATTG
CTTCCCGTATGGCTTTCATTTTCTCCTCCTTGTATAAATCCTGGTTGCTGTCTCTTTATGAGGAGTTGTG
GCCCGTTGTCAGGCAACGTGGCGTGGTGTGCACTGTGTTTGCTGACGCAACCCCCACTGGTTGGGGCATT
GCCACCACCTGTCAGCTCCTTTCCGGGACTTTCGCTTTCCCCCTCCCTATTGCCACGGCGGAACTCATCG
CCGCCTGCCTTGCCCGCTGCTGGACAGGGGCTCGGCTGTTGGGCACTGACAATTCCGTGGTGTTGTCGGG
GAAATCATCGTCCTTTCCTTGGCTGCTCGCCTGTGTTGCCACCTGGATTCTGCGCGGGACGTCCTTCTGC
TACGTCCCTTCGGCCCTCAATCCAGCGGACCTTCCTTCCCGCGGCCTGCTGCCGGCTCTGCGGCCTCTTC
CGCGTCTTCGCCTTCGCCCTCAGACGAGTCGGATCTCCCTTTGGGCCGCCTCCCCGCATCGATACCGTCG
ACCTCGATCGAGACCTAGAAAAACATGGAGCAATCACAAGTAGCAATACAGCAGCTACCAATGCTGATTG
TGCCTGGCTAGAAGCACAAGAGGAGGAGGAGGTGGGTTTTCCAGTCACACCTCAGGTACCTTTAAGACCA
ATGACTTACAAGGCAGCTGTAGATCTTAGCCACTTTTTAAAAGAAAAGGGGGGACTGGAAGGGCTAATTC
ACTCCCAACGAAGACAAGATATCCTTGATCTGTGGATCTACCACACACAAGGCTACTTCCCTGATTGGCA
GAACTACACACCAGGGCCAGGGATCAGATATCCACTGACCTTTGGATGGTGCTACAAGCTAGTACCAGTT
GAGCAAGAGAAGGTAGAAGAAGCCAATGAAGGAGAGAACACCCGCTTGTTACACCCTGTGAGCCTGCATG
GGATGGATGACCCGGAGAGAGAAGTATTAGAGTGGAGGTTTGACAGCCGCCTAGCATTTCATCACATGGC
CCGAGAGCTGCATCCGGACTGTACTGGGTCTCTCTGGTTAGACCAGATCTGAGCCTGGGAGCTCTCTGGC
TAACTAGGGAACCCACTGCTTAAGCCTCAATAAAGCTTGCCTTGAGTGCTTCAAGTAGTGTGTGCCCGTC
TGTTGTGTGACTCTGGTAACTAGAGATCCCTCAGACCCTTTTAGTCAGTGTGGAAAATCTCTAGCAGCAT
GTGAGCAAAAGGCCAGCAAAAGGCCAGGAACCGTAAAAAGGCCGCGTTGCTGGCGTTTTTCCATAGGCTC
CGCCCCCCTGACGAGCATCACAAAAATCGACGCTCAAGTCAGAGGTGGCGAAACCCGACAGGACTATAAA
GATACCAGGCGTTTCCCCCTGGAAGCTCCCTCGTGCGCTCTCCTGTTCCGACCCTGCCGCTTACCGGATA
CCTGTCCGCCTTTCTCCCTTCGGGAAGCGTGGCGCTTTCTCATAGCTCACGCTGTAGGTATCTCAGTTCG
GTGTAGGTCGTTCGCTCCAAGCTGGGCTGTGTGCACGAACCCCCCGTTCAGCCCGACCGCTGCGCCTTAT
CCGGTAACTATCGTCTTGAGTCCAACCCGGTAAGACACGACTTATCGCCACTGGCAGCAGCCACTGGTAA
CAGGATTAGCAGAGCGAGGTATGTAGGCGGTGCTACAGAGTTCTTGAAGTGGTGGCCTAACTACGGCTAC
ACTAGAAGAACAGTATTTGGTATCTGCGCTCTGCTGAAGCCAGTTACCTTCGGAAAAAGAGTTGGTAGCT
CTTGATCCGGCAAACAAACCACCGCTGGTAGCGGTGGTTTTTTTGTTTGCAAGCAGCAGATTACGCGCAG
AAAAAAAGGATCTCAAGAAGATCCTTTGATCTTTTCTACGGGGTCTGACGCTCAGTGGAACGAAAACTCA
CGTTAAGGGATTTTGGTCATGAGATTATCAAAAAGGATCTTCACCTAGATCCTTTTAAATTAAAAATGAA
GTTTTAAATCAATCTAAAGTATATATGAGTAAACTTGGTCTGACAGTTACCAATGCTTAATCAGTGAGGC
ACCTATCTCAGCGATCTGTCTATTTCGTTCATCCATAGTTGCCTGACTCCCCGTCGTGTAGATAACTACG
ATACGGGAGGGCTTACCATCTGGCCCCAGTGCTGCAATGATACCGCGAGACCCACGCTCACCGGCTCCAG
ATTTATCAGCAATAAACCAGCCAGCCGGAAGGGCCGAGCGCAGAAGTGGTCCTGCAACTTTATCCGCCTC
CATCCAGTCTATTAATTGTTGCCGGGAAGCTAGAGTAAGTAGTTCGCCAGTTAATAGTTTGCGCAACGTT
GTTGCCATTGCTACAGGCATCGTGGTGTCACGCTCGTCGTTTGGTATGGCTTCATTCAGCTCCGGTTCCC
AACGATCAAGGCGAGTTACATGATCCCCCATGTTGTGCAAAAAAGCGGTTAGCTCCTTCGGTCCTCCGAT
CGTTGTCAGAAGTAAGTTGGCCGCAGTGTTATCACTCATGGTTATGGCAGCACTGCATAATTCTCTTACT
GTCATGCCATCCGTAAGATGCTTTTCTGTGACTGGTGAGTACTCAACCAAGTCATTCTGAGAATAGTGTA
TGCGGCGACCGAGTTGCTCTTGCCCGGCGTCAATACGGGATAATACCGCGCCACATAGCAGAACTTTAAA
AGTGCTCATCATTGGAAAACGTTCTTCGGGGCGAAAACTCTCAAGGATCTTACCGCTGTTGAGATCCAGT
TCGATGTAACCCACTCGTGCACCCAACTGATCTTCAGCATCTTTTACTTTCACCAGCGTTTCTGGGTGAG
CAAAAACAGGAAGGCAAAATGCCGCAAAAAAGGGAATAAGGGCGACACGGAAATGTTGAATACTCATACT
CTTCCTTTTTCAATATTATTGAAGCATTTATCAGGGTTATTGTCTCATGAGCGGATACATATTTGAATGT
ATTTAGAAAAATAAACAAATAGGGGTTCCGCGCACATTTCCCCGAAAAGTGCCACCTGACGT
