>Addgene plasmid #12084 | pSicoR PGK puro | addgene partial sequence | sequence record 18666 | CMV-F 5'-CGCAAATGGGCGGTAGGCGTG-3'
CGCGTTTTGCCTGTACTGGGTCTCTCTGGTTAGACCAGATCTGAGCCTGGGAGCTCTCTGGCTAACTAGG
GAACCCACTGCTTAAGCCTCAATAAAGCTTGCCTTGAGTGCTTCAAGTAGTGTGTGCCCGTCTGTTGTGT
GACTCTGGTAACTAGAGATCCCTCAGACCCTTTTAGTCAGTGTGGAAAATCTCTAGCAGCGTGTCCCCAA
AAG
