>Addgene plasmid #12084 | pSicoR PGK puro | addgene partial sequence | sequence record 50931 | mU6-F 5'-ATATCCCTTGGAGAAAAGCCTT-3'
TGTTTTGAGACTATAAATATCCCTTGGAGAAAAGCCTTGTTAACGCGCGGTGACCCTCGAGTACTAGGAT
CCATTAGGCGGCCGAATTCGTCGACCTCGAAATTCTACCGGGTAGGGGAGGCGCTTTTCCCAAGGCAGTC
TGGAGCATGCGCTTTAGCAGCCCCGCTGGGCACTTGGCGCTACACAAGTGGCCTCTGGCCTCGCACACAT
TCCACATCCACCGGTAGGCGCCAACCGGCTCCGTTCTTTGGTGGCCCCTTCGCGCCACCTTCTACTCCTC
CCCTAGTCAGGAAGTTCCCCCCCGCCCCGCAGCTCGCGTCGTGCAGGACGTGACAAATGGAAGTAGCACG
TCTCACTAGTCTCGTGCAGATGGACAGCACCGCTGAGCAATGGAAGCGGGTAGGCCTTTGGGGCAGCGGC
CAATAGCAGCTTTGCTCCTTCGCTTTCTGGGCTCAGAGGCTGGGAAGGGGTGGGTCCGGGGGCGGGCTCA
GGGGCGGGCTCAGGGGCGGGGCGGGCGCCCGAAGGTCCTCCGGAGGCCCGGCATTCTGCACGCTTCAAAA
GCGCACGTCTGCCGCGCTGTTCTCCTCTTCCTCATCTCCGGGCCTTTCGACCTGCATCCATCTAGATCTC
GATCGAGCAGCTGAAGCTTACCATGACCGAGTACAAGCCCACGGTGCGCCTCGCCACCCGCGACGACGTC
CCCAGGGCCGTACGCACCCTCGCCGCCGCTCCAACC
